Addgene plasmid #141632: TFORF0522
Purpose: Lentiviral vector for overexpressing the PAX5 transcription factor ORF with a unique 24-bp barcode. Barcodes facilitate identification of transcription factors in pooled screens.
Depositing lab: Feng Zhang. Depositing organization: Broad Institute. Publication: A transcription factor atlas of directed differentiation. Joung J, Ma S, Tay T, Geiger-Schuller KR, Kirchgatterer PC, Verdine VK, Guo B, Arias-Garcia MA, Allen WE, Singh A, Kuksenko O, Abudayyeh OO, Gootenberg JS, Fu Z, Macrae RK, Buenrostro JD, Regev A, Zhang F. Cell. 2023 Jan 5;186(1):209-229.e26. doi: 10.1016/j.cell.2022.11.026. PubMed 36608654.
Backbone
  Vector backbone: pLX_TRC317
  Backbone manufacturer: Broad Institute Genetic Perturbation Platform
  Backbone size w/o insert (bp): 8264
  Vector type: Mammalian Expression, Lentiviral
  Selectable markers: Puromycin
Growth in bacteria
  Bacterial resistance: Ampicillin, 100 μg/mL
  Growth temperature: 37°C
  Growth strain: NEB Stable
  Copy number: High Copy
Gene/Insert
  Gene/Insert name: PAX5
  Species: H. sapiens (human)
  Insert size (bp): 764
  Entrez Gene: PAX5 (a.k.a. ALL3, BSAP, PAX-5)
  Promoter: EF1a
  Cloning method: Unknown
  Sequencing primers: 5′ GGGTGGAGACTGAAGTTAGGCCAG; 3′ CACATAGCGTAAAAGGAGCAACATAG
Terms and licenses: Academic/Nonprofit Terms; Industry Terms: Not Available to Industry
Depositor comments: NM_001280551,ENST00000523145 . The transcription factor ORF portion of this plasmid was synthesized by Genewiz. Please test multiple small colonies in case of plasmid recombination. To make this collection available in a timely manner, a portion of this collection was not fully sequenced by Addgene. If an Addgene verified full plasmid sequence is not available, please contact us prior to placing an order to request the full sequence.
How to cite: TFORF0522 was a gift from Feng Zhang (Addgene plasmid # 141632 ; http://n2t.net/addgene:141632 ; RRID:Addgene_141632)
