[The description below was written by a language model from this plasmid's Addgene catalogue record and pLannotate feature annotations shown in this document.]
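Description:
TFORF0522 is a lentiviral mammalian expression plasmid built on the pLX_TRC317 backbone from the Broad Institute Genetic Perturbation Platform, carrying an open reading frame for the human transcription factor PAX5 (also known as BSAP). It is maintained in E. coli through a high-copy ColE1/pUC-type origin and an ampicillin resistance gene, and an f1 origin is also present. The depositor warns of possible recombination, a common issue with LTR-containing plasmids, and a recombination-reducing growth strain is recorded.

The viral portion has a third-generation-style layout. An RSV promoter drives a truncated HIV-1 5' LTR, followed by the Ψ packaging signal with a gag fragment, the Rev response element and a cPPT/CTS. It ends in a self-inactivating ΔU3 3' LTR, with an SV40 polyadenylation signal downstream. Within the transfer region, an SV40 early promoter/origin segment lies just upstream of the puromycin N-acetyltransferase gene and presumably drives it, allowing selection of transduced cells. A separate EF-1α promoter drives the PAX5 ORF, and a WPRE downstream enhances transcript stability and expression.

The catalogue lists a 764 bp insert corresponding to a specific PAX5 transcript isoform, while the annotation software matched only about 590 bp as a PAX5 fragment, consistent with a short isoform that diverges from the canonical protein. The unique 24-bp barcode described in the record is not annotated separately in the feature table; the short U6 promoter fragment between the ORF and the WPRE is probably an incidental sequence match.

The plasmid belongs to a barcoded transcription factor ORF collection. The barcodes identify which factor was delivered to each cell in pooled overexpression screens, such as those probing directed differentiation.
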