Features (pLannotate 1.2.2; 31 found; start..end, strand, type, name):
      5..231     +  promoter       RSV promoter: Rous sarcoma virus enhancer/promoter
    232..412     +  LTR            5' LTR (truncated): truncated 5' long terminal repeat (LTR) from HIV-1
    459..584     +  misc_feature   HIV-1 Ψ: packaging signal of human immunodeficiency virus type 1
    568..931     +  CDS            HIV-1 gag (fragment): gag protein from human immunodeficiency virus 1; gag
   1077..1310    +  misc_feature   RRE: The Rev response element (RRE) of HIV-1 allows for Rev-dependent mRNA export from the nucleus to the cytoplasm.
   1687..1713    +  CDS            Rev (fragment): human immunodeficiency virus 1 (HIV-1) Rev protein; rev; enhances nuclear export of unspliced and incompletely spliced viral mRNAs
   1720..1743    +  promoter       SV40 promoter (fragment): SV40 early promoter
   1744..1815    +  promoter       SV40 promoter (fragment): SV40 enhancer and early promoter
   1839..1974    +  rep_origin     SV40 ori: SV40 origin of replication
   2020..2616    +  CDS            PuroR (fragment): puromycin N-acetyltransferase; pac from Streptomyces; confers resistance to puromycin
   2665..2782    +  misc_feature   cPPT/CTS: central polypurine tract and central termination sequence of HIV-1
   2847..2913    +  CDS            small t antigen (fragment): SV40 (simian virus 40) small t antigen
   2920..4098    +  promoter       EF-1α promoter: strong constitutive promoter for human elongation factor EF-1α
   4112..4702    +  CDS            PAX5 (fragment): PAX5_HUMAN - Experimental evidence at protein level: Swiss-Prot protein existence level 1. (Microbial infection) Plays an essential role in the maintenance of Epstein-Barr virus genome copy number within the host cell by promoting EBNA1/oriP-dependent binding and transcription (PubMed:31941781). Participates also in the inhibition of lytic EBV reactivation by modulating viral BZLF1 activity (PubMed:23678172). From Homo sapiens (Human).
   4790..4843    +  promoter       U6 promoter (fragment): RNA polymerase III promoter for human U6 snRNA
   4885..5473    +  misc_feature   WPRE: woodchuck hepatitis virus posttranscriptional regulatory element
   5524..5543    +  misc_feature   cPPT/CTS (fragment): central polypurine tract and central termination sequence of HIV-1
   5545..5778    +  LTR            3' LTR (ΔU3): self-inactivating 3' long terminal repeat (LTR) from HIV-1
   5856..5977    +  polyA_signal   SV40 poly(A) signal: SV40 polyadenylation signal
   6017..6152    +  rep_origin     SV40 ori: SV40 origin of replication
   6173..6191    -  promoter       T7 promoter: promoter for bacteriophage T7 RNA polymerase
   6199..6354    +  CDS            lacZα (fragment): LacZα fragment of β-galactosidase; lacZ fragment
   6359..6787    +  rep_origin     f1 ori (sequence partly withheld): f1 bacteriophage origin of replication; arrow indicates direction of (+) strand synthesis
   6840..6944    +  promoter       AmpR promoter: bla
   6945..7805    +  CDS            AmpR: β-lactamase; bla; confers resistance to ampicillin, carbenicillin, and related antibiotics
   7976..8564    +  rep_origin     ori: high-copy-number ColE1/pMB1/pBR322/pUC origin of replication
   8747..8839    +  CDS            lacI (fragment): lac repressor; lacI; The lac repressor binds to the lac operator to inhibit transcription in E. coli. This inhibition can be relieved by adding lactose or isopropyl-β-D-thiogalactopyranoside (IPTG).
   8852..8873    +  protein_bind   CAP binding site: CAP binding activates transcription in the presence of cAMP. E. coli catabolite activator protein
   8888..8918    +  promoter       lac promoter: promoter for the E. coli lac operon
   8926..8942    +  protein_bind   lac operator: The lac repressor binds to the lac operator to inhibit transcription in E. coli. This inhibition can be relieved by adding lactose or isopropyl-β-D-thiogalactopyranoside (IPTG). lac repressor encoded by lacI
   8987..9005    +  promoter       T3 promoter: promoter for bacteriophage T3 RNA polymerase
>Addgene plasmid #141632 | TFORF0522 | addgene full sequence | sequence record 399073 | Addgene NGS Result
TTAATGTAGTCTTATGCAATACTCTTGTAGTCTTGCAACATGGTAACGATGAGTTAGCAACATGCCTTAC
AAGGAGAGAAAAAGCACCGTGCATGCCGATTGGTGGAAGTAAGGTGGTACGATCGTGCCTTATTAGGAAG
GCAACAGACGGGTCTGACATGGATTGGACGAACCACTGAATTGCCGCATTGCAGAGATATTGTATTTAAG
TGCCTAGCTCGATACATAAACGGGTCTCTCTGGTTAGACCAGATCTGAGCCTGGGAGCTCTCTGGCTAAC
TAGGGAACCCACTGCTTAAGCCTCAATAAAGCTTGCCTTGAGTGCTTCAAGTAGTGTGTGCCCGTCTGTT
GTGTGACTCTGGTAACTAGAGATCCCTCAGACCCTTTTAGTCAGTGTGGAAAATCTCTAGCAGTGGCGCC
CGAACAGGGACTTGAAAGCGAAAGGGAAACCAGAGGAGCTCTCTCGACGCAGGACTCGGCTTGCTGAAGC
GCGCACGGCAAGAGGCGAGGGGCGGCGACTGGTGAGTACGCCAAAAATTTTGACTAGCGGAGGCTAGAAG
GAGAGAGATGGGTGCGAGAGCGTCAGTATTAAGCGGGGGAGAATTAGATCGCGATGGGAAAAAATTCGGT
TAAGGCCAGGGGGAAAGAAAAAATATAAATTAAAACATATAGTATGGGCAAGCAGGGAGCTAGAACGATT
CGCAGTTAATCCTGGCCTGTTAGAAACATCAGAAGGCTGTAGACAAATACTGGGACAGCTACAACCATCC
CTTCAGACAGGATCAGAAGAACTTAGATCATTATATAATACAGTAGCAACCCTCTATTGTGTGCATCAAA
GGATAGAGATAAAAGACACCAAGGAAGCTTTAGACAAGATAGAGGAAGAGCAAAACAAAAGTAAGACCAC
CGCACAGCAAGCGGCCGCTGATCTTCAGACCTGGAGGAGGAGATATGAGGGACAATTGGAGAAGTGAATT
ATATAAATATAAAGTAGTAAAAATTGAACCATTAGGAGTAGCACCCACCAAGGCAAAGAGAAGAGTGGTG
CAGAGAGAAAAAAGAGCAGTGGGAATAGGAGCTTTGTTCCTTGGGTTCTTGGGAGCAGCAGGAAGCACTA
TGGGCGCAGCGTCAATGACGCTGACGGTACAGGCCAGACAATTATTGTCTGGTATAGTGCAGCAGCAGAA
CAATTTGCTGAGGGCTATTGAGGCGCAACAGCATCTGTTGCAACTCACAGTCTGGGGCATCAAGCAGCTC
CAGGCAAGAATCCTGGCTGTGGAAAGATACCTAAAGGATCAACAGCTCCTGGGGATTTGGGGTTGCTCTG
GAAAACTCATTTGCACCACTGCTGTGCCTTGGAATGCTAGTTGGAGTAATAAATCTCTGGAACAGATTTG
GAATCACACGACCTGGATGGAGTGGGACAGAGAAATTAACAATTACACAAGCTTAATACACTCCTTAATT
GAAGAATCGCAAAACCAGCAAGAAAAGAATGAACAAGAATTATTGGAATTAGATAAATGGGCAAGTTTGT
GGAATTGGTTTAACATAACAAATTGGCTGTGGTATATAAAATTATTCATAATGATAGTAGGAGGCTTGGT
AGGTTTAAGAATAGTTTTTGCTGTACTTTCTATAGTGAATAGAGTTAGGCAGGGATATTCACCATTATCG
TTTCAGACCCACCTCCCAACCCCGAGGGGACCCATGCATTGCATCTCAATTAGTCAGCAACCAGGTGTGG
AAAGTCCCCAGGCTCCCCAGCAGGCAGAAGTATGCAAAGCATGCGTCTCAATTAGTCAGCAACCATAGTC
CCGCCCCTAACTCCGCCCATCCCGCCCCTAACTCCGCCCAGTTCCGCCCATTCTCCGCCCCATGGCTGAC
TAATTTTTTTTATTTATGCAGAGGCCGAGGCCGCCTCGGCCTCTGAGCTATTCCAGAAGTAGTGAGGAGG
CTTTTTTGGAGGCCTAGGCTTTTGCAAAAAGCTTTCTAGAGGTACCACCGGAGCTTACCATGACCGAGTA
CAAGCCCACGGTGCGCCTCGCCACCCGCGACGACGTCCCCAGGGCCGTACGCACCCTCGCCGCCGCGTTC
GCCGACTACCCCGCCACGCGCCACACCGTCGATCCGGACCGCCACATCGAGCGGGTCACCGAGCTGCAAG
AACTCTTCCTCACGCGCGTCGGGCTCGACATCGGCAAGGTGTGGGTCGCGGACGACGGCGCCGCCGTGGC
GGTCTGGACCACGCCGGAGAGCGTCGAAGCGGGGGCGGTGTTCGCCGAGATCGGCCCGCGCATGGCCGAG
TTGAGCGGTTCCCGGCTGGCCGCGCAGCAACAGATGGAAGGCCTCCTGGCGCCGCACCGGCCCAAGGAGC
CCGCGTGGTTCCTGGCCACCGTCGGCGTCTCGCCCGACCACCAGGGCAAGGGTCTGGGCAGCGCCGTCGT
GCTCCCCGGAGTGGAGGCGGCCGAGCGCGCCGGGGTGCCCGCCTTCCTGGAGACCTCCGCGCCCCGCAAC
CTCCCCTTCTACGAGCGGCTCGGCTTCACCGTCACCGCCGACGTCGAGGTGCCCGAAGGACCGCGCACCT
GGTGCATGACCCGCAAGCCCGGTGCCAGTTAACGAATTCTAGATCTTGAGACAAATGGCAGTATTCATCC
ACAATTTTAAAAGAAAAGGGGGGATTGGGGGGTACAGTGCAGGGGAAAGAATAGTAGACATAATAGCAAC
AGACATACAAACTAAAGAATTACAAAAACAAATTACAAAAATTCAAAATTTTCGGGTTTATTACAGGGAC
AGCAGAGATCCACTTTGGCGCCGGCTCGAGGCCTGCAGGTGCAAAGATGGATAAAGTTTTAAACAGAGAG
GAATCTTTGCAGCTAATGGACCTTCTAGGTCTTGAAAGGAGTGGGAATTGGCTCCGGTGCCCGTCAGTGG
GCAGAGCGCACATCGCCCACAGTCCCCGAGAAGTTGGGGGGAGGGGTCGGCAATTGAACCGGTGCCTAGA
GAAGGTGGCGCGGGGTAAACTGGGAAAGTGATGTCGTGTACTGGCTCCGCCTTTTTCCCGAGGGTGGGGG
AGAACCGTATATAAGTGCAGTAGTCGCCGTGAACGTTCTTTTTCGCAACGGGTTTGCCGCCAGAACACAG
GTAAGTGCCGTGTGTGGTTCCCGCGGGCCTGGCCTCTTTACGGGTTATGGCCCTTGCGTGCCTTGAATTA
CTTCCACCTGGCTGCAGTACGTGATTCTTGATCCCGAGCTTCGGGTTGGAAGTGGGTGGGAGAGTTCGAG
GCCTTGCGCTTAAGGAGCCCCTTCGCCTCGTGCTTGAGTTGAGGCCTGGCCTGGGCGCTGGGGCCGCCGC
GTGCGAATCTGGTGGCACCTTCGCGCCTGTCTCGCTGCTTTCGATAAGTCTCTAGCCATTTAAAATTTTT
GATGACCTGCTGCGACGCTTTTTTTCTGGCAAGATAGTCTTGTAAATGCGGGCCAAGATCTGCACACTGG
TATTTCGGTTTTTGGGGCCGCGGGCGGCGACGGGGCCCGTGCGTCCCAGCGCACATGTTCGGCGAGGCGG
GGCCTGCGAGCGCGGCCACCGAGAATCGGACGGGGGTAGTCTCAAGCTGGCCGGCCTGCTCTGGTGCCTG
GCCTCGCGCCGCCGTGTATCGCCCCGCCCTGGGCGGCAAGGCTGGCCCGGTCGGCACCAGTTGCGTGAGC
GGAAAGATGGCCGCTTCCCGGCCCTGCTGCAGGGAGCTCAAAATGGAGGACGCGGCGCTCGGGAGAGCGG
GCGGGTGAGTCACCCACACAAAGGAAAAGGGCCTTTCCGTCCTCAGCCGTCGCTTCATGTGACTCCACGG
AGTACCGGGCGCCGTCCAGGCACCTCGATTAGTTCTCGAGCTTTTGGAGTACGTCGTCTTTAGGTTGGGG
GGAGGGGTTTTATGCGATGGAGTTTCCCCACACTGAGTGGGTGGAGACTGAAGTTAGGCCAGCTTGGCAC
TTGATGTAATTCTCCTTGGAATTTGCCCTTTTTGAGTTTGGATCTTGGTTCATTCTCAAGCCTCAGACAG
TGGTTCAAAGTTTTTTTCTTCCATTTCAGGTGTCGTGAGGCTAGCACCGCCACCATGTTTGCCTGGGAGA
TCAGGGACCGGCTGCTGGCAGAGCGGGTGTGTGACAATGACACCGTGCCTAGCGTCAGTTCCATCAACAG
GATCATCCGGACAAAAGTACAGCAGCCACCCAACCAACCAGTCCCAGCTTCCAGTCACAGCATAGTGTCC
ACTGGCTCCGTGACGCAGGTGTCCTCGGTGAGCACGGATTCGGCCGGCTCGTCGTACTCCATCAGCGGCA
TCCTGGGCATCACGTCCCCCAGCGCCGACACCAACAAGCGCAAGAGAGACGAAGGTATTCAGGAGTCTCC
GGTGCCGAACGGCCACTCGCTTCCGGGCAGAGACTTCCTCCGGAAGCAGATGCGGGGAGACTTGTTCACA
CAGCAGCAGCTGGAGGTGCTGGACCGCGTGTTTGAGAGGCAGCACTACTCAGACATCTTCACCACCACAG
AGCCCATCAAGCCCGAGCAGACCACAGAGTATTCAGCCATGGCCTCGCTGGCTGGTGGGCTGGACGACAT
GAAGGCCAATCTGGCCAGCCCCACCCCTGCTGACATCGGGAGCAGTGTGCCAGGCCCGCAGTCCTACCCC
ATTGTGACAGGCTCCCCCTACTATTATAGCGCTGCCGCCCGAGGAGCCGCCCCACCTGCAGCCGCCACTG
CCTATGACCGTCACTAGTAATGAACTAGTCCGTAACTTGAAAGTATTTCGATTTCTTGGCTTTATATATC
TTGTGGAAAGGACGAGACTCCCAGAGGCGAATGATACGAACGCGTTAAGTCGACAATCAACCTCTGGATT
ACAAAATTTGTGAAAGATTGACTGGTATTCTTAACTATGTTGCTCCTTTTACGCTATGTGGATACGCTGC
TTTAATGCCTTTGTATCATGCTATTGCTTCCCGTATGGCTTTCATTTTCTCCTCCTTGTATAAATCCTGG
TTGCTGTCTCTTTATGAGGAGTTGTGGCCCGTTGTCAGGCAACGTGGCGTGGTGTGCACTGTGTTTGCTG
ACGCAACCCCCACTGGTTGGGGCATTGCCACCACCTGTCAGCTCCTTTCCGGGACTTTCGCTTTCCCCCT
CCCTATTGCCACGGCGGAACTCATCGCCGCCTGCCTTGCCCGCTGCTGGACAGGGGCTCGGCTGTTGGGC
ACTGACAATTCCGTGGTGTTGTCGGGGAAATCATCGTCCTTTCCTTGGCTGCTCGCCTGTGTTGCCACCT
GGATTCTGCGCGGGACGTCCTTCTGCTACGTCCCTTCGGCCCTCAATCCAGCGGACCTTCCTTCCCGCGG
CCTGCTGCCGGCTCTGCGGCCTCTTCCGCGTCTTCGCCTTCGCCCTCAGACGAGTCGGATCTCCCTTTGG
GCCGCCTCCCCGCGTCGACTTTAAGACCAATGACTTACAAGGCAGCTGTAGATCTTAGCCACTTTTTAAA
AGAAAAGGGGGGACTGGAAGGGCTAATTCACTCCCAACGAAGACAAGATCTGCTTTTTGCTTGTACTGGG
TCTCTCTGGTTAGACCAGATCTGAGCCTGGGAGCTCTCTGGCTAACTAGGGAACCCACTGCTTAAGCCTC
AATAAAGCTTGCCTTGAGTGCTTCAAGTAGTGTGTGCCCGTCTGTTGTGTGACTCTGGTAACTAGAGATC
CCTCAGACCCTTTTAGTCAGTGTGGAAAATCTCTAGCAGTACGTATAGTAGTTCATGTCATCTTATTATT
CAGTATTTATAACTTGCAAAGAAATGAATATCAGAGAGTGAGAGGAACTTGTTTATTGCAGCTTATAATG
GTTACAAATAAAGCAATAGCATCACAAATTTCACAAATAAAGCATTTTTTTCACTGCATTCTAGTTGTGG
TTTGTCCAAACTCATCAATGTATCTTATCATGTCTGGCTCTAGCTATCCCGCCCCTAACTCCGCCCATCC
CGCCCCTAACTCCGCCCAGTTCCGCCCATTCTCCGCCCCATGGCTGACTAATTTTTTTTATTTATGCAGA
GGCCGAGGCCGCCTCGGCCTCTGAGCTATTCCAGAAGTAGTGAGGAGGCTTTTTTGGAGGCCTAGGGACG
TACCCAATTCGCCCTATAGTGAGTCGTATTACGCGCGCTCACTGGCCGTCGTTTTACAACGTCGTGACTG
GGAAAACCCTGGCGTTACCCAACTTAATCGCCTTGCAGCACATCCCCCTTTCGCCAGCTGGCGTAATAGC
GAAGAGGCCCGCACCGATCGCCCTTCCCAACAGTTGCGCAGCCTGAATGGCGAATGGG
[124 nt withheld, positions 6359-6482]
C
[91 nt withheld, positions 6484-6574]
A
[49 nt withheld, positions 6576-6624]
CCTTTGACGTTGGAGTCCACGTTCTTT
[37 nt withheld, positions 6652-6688]
ACCCTATCTCGGTCTATTCTTTTGATTTATAAGGGATTTTGCCGATTTCGGCCTATTGGTTAAAAAATGA
GCTGATTTAACAAAAATTTAACGCGAATTTTAACAAAATATTAACGCTTACAATTTAGGTGGCACTTTTC
GGGGAAATGTGCGCGGAACCCCTATTTGTTTATTTTTCTAAATACATTCAAATATGTATCCGCTCATGAG
ACAATAACCCTGATAAATGCTTCAATAATATTGAAAAAGGAAGAGTATGAGTATTCAACATTTCCGTGTC
GCCCTTATTCCCTTTTTTGCGGCATTTTGCCTTCCTGTTTTTGCTCACCCAGAAACGCTGGTGAAAGTAA
AAGATGCTGAAGATCAGTTGGGTGCACGAGTGGGTTACATCGAACTGGATCTCAACAGCGGTAAGATCCT
TGAGAGTTTTCGCCCCGAAGAACGTTTTCCAATGATGAGCACTTTTAAAGTTCTGCTATGTGGCGCGGTA
TTATCCCGTATTGACGCCGGGCAAGAGCAACTCGGTCGCCGCATACACTATTCTCAGAATGACTTGGTTG
AGTACTCACCAGTCACAGAAAAGCATCTTACGGATGGCATGACAGTAAGAGAATTATGCAGTGCTGCCAT
AACCATGAGTGATAACACTGCGGCCAACTTACTTCTGACAACGATCGGAGGACCGAAGGAGCTAACCGCT
TTTTTGCACAACATGGGGGATCATGTAACTCGCCTTGATCGTTGGGAACCGGAGCTGAATGAAGCCATAC
CAAACGACGAGCGTGACACCACGATGCCTGTAGCAATGGCAACAACGTTGCGCAAACTATTAACTGGCGA
ACTACTTACTCTAGCTTCCCGGCAACAATTAATAGACTGGATGGAGGCGGATAAAGTTGCAGGACCACTT
CTGCGCTCGGCCCTTCCGGCTGGCTGGTTTATTGCTGATAAATCTGGAGCCGGTGAGCGTGGGTCTCGCG
GTATCATTGCAGCACTGGGGCCAGATGGTAAGCCCTCCCGTATCGTAGTTATCTACACGACGGGGAGTCA
GGCAACTATGGATGAACGAAATAGACAGATCGCTGAGATAGGTGCCTCACTGATTAAGCATTGGTAACTG
TCAGACCAAGTTTACTCATATATACTTTAGATTGATTTAAAACTTCATTTTTAATTTAAAAGGATCTAGG
TGAAGATCCTTTTTGATAATCTCATGACCAAAATCCCTTAACGTGAGTTTTCGTTCCACTGAGCGTCAGA
CCCCGTAGAAAAGATCAAAGGATCTTCTTGAGATCCTTTTTTTCTGCGCGTAATCTGCTGCTTGCAAACA
AAAAAACCACCGCTACCAGCGGTGGTTTGTTTGCCGGATCAAGAGCTACCAACTCTTTTTCCGAAGGTAA
CTGGCTTCAGCAGAGCGCAGATACCAAATACTGTTCTTCTAGTGTAGCCGTAGTTAGGCCACCACTTCAA
GAACTCTGTAGCACCGCCTACATACCTCGCTCTGCTAATCCTGTTACCAGTGGCTGCTGCCAGTGGCGAT
AAGTCGTGTCTTACCGGGTTGGACTCAAGACGATAGTTACCGGATAAGGCGCAGCGGTCGGGCTGAACGG
GGGGTTCGTGCACACAGCCCAGCTTGGAGCGAACGACCTACACCGAACTGAGATACCTACAGCGTGAGCT
ATGAGAAAGCGCCACGCTTCCCGAAGGGAGAAAGGCGGACAGGTATCCGGTAAGCGGCAGGGTCGGAACA
GGAGAGCGCACGAGGGAGCTTCCAGGGGGAAACGCCTGGTATCTTTATAGTCCTGTCGGGTTTCGCCACC
TCTGACTTGAGCGTCGATTTTTGTGATGCTCGTCAGGGGGGCGGAGCCTATGGAAAAACGCCAGCAACGC
GGCCTTTTTACGGTTCCTGGCCTTTTGCTGGCCTTTTGCTCACATGTTCTTTCCTGCGTTATCCCCTGAT
TCTGTGGATAACCGTATTACCGCCTTTGAGTGAGCTGATACCGCTCGCCGCAGCCGAACGACCGAGCGCA
GCGAGTCAGTGAGCGAGGAAGCGGAAGAGCGCCCAATACGCAAACCGCCTCTCCCCGCGCGTTGGCCGAT
TCATTAATGCAGCTGGCACGACAGGTTTCCCGACTGGAAAGCGGGCAGTGAGCGCAACGCAATTAATGTG
AGTTAGCTCACTCATTAGGCACCCCAGGCTTTACACTTTATGCTTCCGGCTCGTATGTTGTGTGGAATTG
TGAGCGGATAACAATTTCACACAGGAAACAGCTATGACCATGATTACGCCAAGCGCGCAATTAACCCTCA
CTAAAGGGAACAAAAGCTGGAGCTGCAAGC
