>Addgene plasmid #141632 | TFORF0522 | depositor partial sequence | sequence record 277033 | Insert
ACCGCCACCATGTTTGCCTGGGAGATCAGGGACCGGCTGCTGGCAGAGCGGGTGTGTGACAATGACACCG
TGCCTAGCGTCAGTTCCATCAACAGGATCATCCGGACAAAAGTACAGCAGCCACCCAACCAACCAGTCCC
AGCTTCCAGTCACAGCATAGTGTCCACTGGCTCCGTGACGCAGGTGTCCTCGGTGAGCACGGATTCGGCC
GGCTCGTCGTACTCCATCAGCGGCATCCTGGGCATCACGTCCCCCAGCGCCGACACCAACAAGCGCAAGA
GAGACGAAGGTATTCAGGAGTCTCCGGTGCCGAACGGCCACTCGCTTCCGGGCAGAGACTTCCTCCGGAA
GCAGATGCGGGGAGACTTGTTCACACAGCAGCAGCTGGAGGTGCTGGACCGCGTGTTTGAGAGGCAGCAC
TACTCAGACATCTTCACCACCACAGAGCCCATCAAGCCCGAGCAGACCACAGAGTATTCAGCCATGGCCT
CGCTGGCTGGTGGGCTGGACGACATGAAGGCCAATCTGGCCAGCCCCACCCCTGCTGACATCGGGAGCAG
TGTGCCAGGCCCGCAGTCCTACCCCATTGTGACAGGCTCCCCCTACTATTATAGCGCTGCCGCCCGAGGA
GCCGCCCCACCTGCAGCCGCCACTGCCTATGACCGTCACTAGTAATGAACTAGTCCGTAACTTGAAAGTA
TTTCGATTTCTTGGCTTTATATATCTTGTGGAAAGGACGAGACTCCCAGAGGCGAATGATACGA
