>Addgene plasmid #141632 | TFORF0522 | depositor partial sequence | sequence record 277034 | Barcode
GACTCCCAGAGGCGAATGATACGA
